>Addgene plasmid #135199 | p5E mpeg1 | depositor full sequence | sequence record 260122 | Full Sequence
GTCCTGCCCGCCACCCTCCGGGCCGTTGCTTCACAACGTTCAAATCCGCTCCCGGCGGATTTGTCCTACT
CAGGAGAGCGTTCACCGACAAACAACAGATAAAACGAAAGGCCCAGTCTTCCGACTGAGCCTTTCGTTTT
ATTTGATGCCTGGCAGTTCCCTACTCTCGCGTTAACGCTAGCATGGATGTTTTCCCAGTCACGACGTTGT
AAAACGACGGCCAGTCTTAAGCTCGGGCCCGCGTTAACGCTACCATGGAGCTCCAAATAATGATTTTATT
TTGACTGATAGTGACCTGTTCGTTGCAACAAATTGATAAGCAATGCTTTTTTATAATGCCAACTTTGTAT
AGAAAAGTTGGTAATACGACTCACTATAGGGCGAATTGGGTACCGGGCCCCCCCTCGAGTTGTTGGAGCA
CATCTGACATCTGAAATTATTTGAAAGCAGCAGAAATGTTTTTACAGCTATTACAAAATTTACTTAACAA
GAATCCTTTAAAATATGACAATTTATTGCCAATAATTTACAGTAAGTTTTGCAGTACTTTAATATTACAA
ATTATACAACTGTGCTGGCACACAAAAAATAACTTAATCCAGCACAACAACAACAACAACAACTACAAAA
AGCATATTTCCTTTTGCTTTTTCTTGTTCACTCAACTTTTGGAAACATCAACTGCACTGACCTAAAATTA
TACAGTATGTCAGTAATACAAAAACACTTAGTTAGGTTAACATAAGATTATTAGTTTTCTGGAGAGGTGA
ACTACTCTGTAAGAAACCTTTTTAAGTTGTGCCAACTAAACATTTTTATCAGCAGAACTACAATGCTTGA
TGAGTGAACAAAAAAACAAACAAACCTTATTTCCTTTTGTTTTTTCTTGTGTACTTAACATTTTTTTCAC
CTTTATTTGAAACGACAGTAGGGAGTATGGACAGGAAAGTGTTGGGAGAGGAGAGGGATGAGCATAGAAC
CAGGAGGTAGGAATCAAACTCAGGTCACTATGAACACCGGAGTGCCAGGTGTCAACACACTAACCACTAC
ACCATCAACTCCAACATTTACTTGAAAACATCAGTTGAGTGAACAAAAAACTCTTGTGGAAATTGGTACT
GAGAAATAATACATTATCACAACAAACAAAACAGAGACAAATGTTAACAAAACAATTATTAGAAACAGAA
TTAGAAACCGGACAGGAGGTAAAACAATAATGATAAACAAGACAAGGATCAAAACATGGCAGGACAAAGA
CAGTTTTTTGTTCACTCAACCTCAGATATTTTAGGTCAGTGCAACTGATGTTTACAAAGGTTGTATGCAT
GTCAACACCAATGGTGTAGTGATTAGTGTGTTGACACAAGGCACTCCAGTGTTCACACTGATGCTGGTTT
GATTCCCACATCGATGTCCTTTGCTAATCCTGCCTCTCTCCCCATGCTTTCCTGTCTATACTCTCTACTG
TTGTGTCAATTAAAGGTGAAAAAAGTTAAGCACAAAAGAAAAATCTAAGGATATAAGGATTATGTTTTTT
TTTGTTCACTCAAAATCAGGCATTCCAGTTCTGCAGACAAAAAATGTTCAGTTGGCACAACTTAAAAAGT
TTTGTTACAGAGTAGTTCACCTCTCCAGAAAACTAATAATCTTATGTTAACCCAACTAAATGTTTTTACT
GAAAAATAATTGAATGTCAGTGCAGCTGATGTTTTTTTAAAAGTGGAGAGAACAAAAAAAGTGAAAGGAA
ATAAGGATTCATTGTTGTACCGACTTATTTTTTTGAAGAAAATTCTGCTATAGGGCTTTCATGATCCCCT
ATGCTCACAGCAGTTTTAGGAGATGCTTATAATAAAGAGGATTTGAAAAACCTGCTAATCTTGTACATTT
CTAAAACAAGAAGCCAACCAATTTCAATTCCTCCTCTTTCAAAGCCAATGGAAAATTTAAAACGCACAGT
CTCTTGCGTCATCAAAACCATTCTGAAGACTCATCAAAATCCTTCGTAGCTTTAAATATAAATCTATTAT
TGAACAGATCATACTTCACAAAAAATATAAATATATTTGATTCATTCACTTCATGAAATTGTCCTTCAAC
TTAACGTTTGAACGCAAGGTACCAAAACACAAAGAGGAACCTCATAGTCTCATGACCCTTCCCCCACGGA
TTTGAAACTGAGAAGTGGTTTTATTGAGGAACTCAGCAAAATCTATAATCACCATATTTGATTGAAAATC
ACATTAGTGCAGGAGACAGCAAAACAAAGCTTGATATCGAATTCCTGCAGCCCGGGGGATCCACTAGTTC
TAGAGCGGCCGCCACCGCGGTGGAGCTCCAGCTTTTGTTCCCTTTAGTGAGGGTTAATTCAAGTTTGTAC
AAAAAAGTTGAACGAGAAACGTAAAATGATATAAATATCAATATATTAAATTAGATTTTGCATAAAAAAC
AGACTACATAATACTGTAAAACACAACATATGCAGTCACTATGAACCAACTACTTAGATGGTATTAGTGA
CCTGTAGAATTCGAGCTCTAGAGCTGCAGGGCGGCCGCGATATCCCCTATAGTGAGTCGTATTACATGGT
CATAGCTGTTTCCTGGCAGCTCTGGCCCGTGTCTCAAAATCTCTGATGTTACATTGCACAAGATAAAAAT
ATATCATCATGAACAATAAAACTGTCTGCTTACATAAACAGTAATACAAGGGGTGTTATGAGCCATATTC
AACGGGAAACGTCGAGGCCGCGATTAAATTCCAACATGGATGCTGATTTATATGGGTATAAATGGGCTCG
CGATAATGTCGGGCAATCAGGTGCGACAATCTATCGCTTGTATGGGAAGCCCGATGCGCCAGAGTTGTTT
CTGAAACATGGCAAAGGTAGCGTTGCCAATGATGTTACAGATGAGATGGTCAGACTAAACTGGCTGACGG
AATTTATGCCTCTTCCGACCATCAAGCATTTTATCCGTACTCCTGATGATGCATGGTTACTCACCACTGC
GATCCCCGGAAAAACAGCATTCCAGGTATTAGAAGAATATCCTGATTCAGGTGAAAATATTGTTGATGCG
CTGGCAGTGTTCCTGCGCCGGTTGCATTCGATTCCTGTTTGTAATTGTCCTTTTAACAGCGATCGCGTAT
TTCGTCTCGCTCAGGCGCAATCACGAATGAATAACGGTTTGGTTGATGCGAGTGATTTTGATGACGAGCG
TAATGGCTGGCCTGTTGAACAAGTCTGGAAAGAAATGCATAAACTTTTGCCATTCTCACCGGATTCAGTC
GTCACTCATGGTGATTTCTCACTTGATAACCTTATTTTTGACGAGGGGAAATTAATAGGTTGTATTGATG
TTGGACGAGTCGGAATCGCAGACCGATACCAGGATCTTGCCATCCTATGGAACTGCCTCGGTGAGTTTTC
TCCTTCATTACAGAAACGGCTTTTTCAAAAATATGGTATTGATAATCCTGATATGAATAAATTGCAGTTT
CATTTGATGCTCGATGAGTTTTTCTAATCAGAATTGGTTAATTGGTTGTAACACTGGCAGAGCATTACGC
TGACTTGACGGGACGGCGCAAGCTCATGACCAAAATCCCTTAACGTGAGTTACGCGTCGTTCCACTGAGC
GTCAGACCCCGTAGAAAAGATCAAAGGATCTTCTTGAGATCCTTTTTTTCTGCGCGTAATCTGCTGCTTG
CAAACAAAAAAACCACCGCTACCAGCGGTGGTTTGTTTGCCGGATCAAGAGCTACCAACTCTTTTTCCGA
AGGTAACTGGCTTCAGCAGAGCGCAGATACCAAATACTGTCCTTCTAGTGTAGCCGTAGTTAGGCCACCA
CTTCAAGAACTCTGTAGCACCGCCTACATACCTCGCTCTGCTAATCCTGTTACCAGTGGCTGCTGCCAGT
GGCGATAAGTCGTGTCTTACCGGGTTGGACTCAAGACGATAGTTACCGGATAAGGCGCAGCGGTCGGGCT
GAACGGGGGGTTCGTGCACACAGCCCAGCTTGGAGCGAACGACCTACACCGAACTGAGATACCTACAGCG
TGAGCATTGAGAAAGCGCCACGCTTCCCGAAGGGAGAAAGGCGGACAGGTATCCGGTAAGCGGCAGGGTC
GGAACAGGAGAGCGCACGAGGGAGCTTCCAGGGGGAAACGCCTGGTATCTTTATAGTCCTGTCGGGTTTC
GCCACCTCTGACTTGAGCGTCGATTTTTGTGATGCTCGTCAGGGGGGCGGAGCCTATGGAAAAACGCCAG
CAACGCGGCCTTTTTACGGTTCCTGGCCTTTTGCTGGCCTTTTGCTCACATGTT
Features (pLannotate 1.2.2; 12 found; start..end, strand, type, name):
     99..142     +  terminator     rrnB T1 terminator: Escherichia coli rrnB; transcription terminator T1 from the E. coli rrnB gene
    189..225     -  CDS            lacZα (fragment): LacZα fragment of β-galactosidase; lacZ fragment
    264..349     +  protein_bind   attL1 (fragment): mutant version of attL; recombination site for the Gateway® LR reaction LR Clonase™
    340..360     +  protein_bind   attB4: mutant version of attB; core recombination site for the Gateway® BP reaction BP Clonase™
    362..380     +  promoter       T7 promoter: promoter for bacteriophage T7 RNA polymerase
    389..409     -  misc_feature   MCS (fragment): pBluescript multiple cloning site
   2267..2338    -  misc_feature   MCS (fragment): pBluescript multiple cloning site
   2351..2369    -  promoter       T3 promoter: promoter for bacteriophage T3 RNA polymerase
   2370..2493    +  protein_bind   attR1: mutant version of attR; recombination site for the Gateway® LR reaction LR Clonase™
   2566..2584    -  promoter       T7 promoter: promoter for bacteriophage T7 RNA polymerase
   2718..3527    +  CDS            KanR: aminoglycoside phosphotransferase; aph(3')-Ia; confers resistance to kanamycin in bacteria or G418 (Geneticin®) in eukaryotes
   3674..4262    +  rep_origin     ori: high-copy-number ColE1/pMB1/pBR322/pUC origin of replication
