>Addgene plasmid #135199 | p5E mpeg1 | addgene full sequence | sequence record 266893 | Addgene NGS Result
GCACGACAGGTTTCCCGACTGGAAAGCGGGCAGTGAGCGCAACGCAATTAATACGCGTACCGCTAGCCAG
GAAGAGTTTGTAGAAACGCAAAAAGGCCATCCGTCAGGATGGCCTTCTGCTTAGTTTGATGCCTGGCAGT
TTATGGCGGGCGTCCTGCCCGCCACCCTCCGGGCCGTTGCTTCACAACGTTCAAATCCGCTCCCGGCGGA
TTTGTCCTACTCAGGAGAGCGTTCACCGACAAACAACAGATAAAACGAAAGGCCCAGTCTTCCGACTGAG
CCTTTCGTTTTATTTGATGCCTGGCAGTTCCCTACTCTCGCGTTAACGCTAGCATGGATGTTTTCCCAGT
CACGACGTTGTAAAACGACGGCCAGTCTTAAGCTCGGGCCCGAGTTAACGCTACCATGGAGCTCCAAATA
ATGATTTTATTTTGACTGATAGTGACCTGTTCGTTGCAACAAATTGATAAGCAATGCTTTTTTATAATGC
CAACTTTGTATAGAAAAGTTGGTAATACGACTCACTATAGGGCGAATTGGGTACCGGGCCCCCCCTCGAG
TTGTTGGAGCACATCTGACATCTGAAATTATTTGAAAGCAGCAGAAATGTTTTTACAGCTATTACAAAAT
TTACTTAACAAGAATCCTTTAAAATATGACAATTTATTGCCAATAATTTACAGTAAGTTTTGCAGTACTT
TAATATTACAAATTATACAACTGTGCTGGCACACAAAAAATAACTTAATCCAGCACAACAACAACAACAA
CAACTACAAAAAGCATATTTCCTTTTGCTTTTTCTTGTTCACTCAACTTTTGGAAACATCAACTGCACTG
ACCTAAAATTATACAGTATGTCAGTAATACAAAAACACTTAGTTAGGTTAACATAAGATTATTAGTTTTC
TGGAGAGGTGAACTACTCTGTAAGAAACCTTTTTAAGTTGTGCCAACTAAACATTTTTATCAGCAGAACT
ACAATGCTTGATGAGTGAACAAAAAAACAAACAAACCTTATTTCCTTTTGTTTTTTCTTGTGTACTTAAC
ATTTTTTTCACCTTTATTTGAAACGACAGTAGGGAGTATGGACAGGAAAGTGTTGGGAGAGGAGAGGGAT
GAGCATAGAACCAGGAGGTAGGAATCAAACTCAGGTCACTATGAACACCGGAGTGCCAGGTGTCAACACA
CTAACCACTACACCATCAACTCCAACATTTACTTGAAAACATCAGTTGAGTGAACAAAAAACTCTTGTGG
AAATTGGTACTGAGAAATAATACATTATCACAACAAACAAAACAGAGACAAATGTTAACAAAACAATTAT
TAGAAACAGAATTAGAAACCGGACAGGAGGTAAAACAATAATGATAAACAAGACAAGGATCAAAACATGG
CAGGACAAAGACAGTTTTTTGTTCACTCAACCTCAGATATTTTAGGTCAGTGCAACTGATGTTTACAAAG
GTTGTATGCATGTCAACACCAATGGTGTAGTGATTAGTGTGTTGACACAAGGCACTCCAGTGTTCACACT
GATGCTGGTTTGATTCCCACATCGATGTCCTTTGCTAATCCTGCCTCTCTCCCCATGCTTTCCTGTCTAT
ACTCTCTACTGTTGTGTCAATTAAAGGTGAAAAAAGTTAAGCACAAAAGAAAAATCTAAGGATATAAGGA
TTATGTTTTTTTTTGTTCACTCAAAATCAGGCATTCCAGTTCTGCAGACAAAAAATGTTCAGTTGGCACA
ACTTAAAAAGTTTTGTTACAGAGTAGTTCACCTCTCCAGAAAACTAATAATCTTATGTTAACCCAACTAA
ATGTTTTTACTGAAAAATAATTGAATGTCAGTGCAGCTGATGTTTTTTTAAAAGTGGAGAGAACAAAAAA
AGTGAAAGGAAATAAGGATTCATTGTTGTACCGACTTATTTTTTTGAAGAAAATTCTGCTATAGGGCTTT
CATGATCCCCTATGCTCACAGCAGTTTTAGGAGATGCTTATAATAAAGAGGATTTGAAAAACCTGCTAAT
CTTGTACATTTCTAAAACAAGAAGCCAACCAATTTCAATTCCTCCTCTTTCAAAGCCAATGGAAAATTTA
AAACGCACAGTCTCTTGCGTCATCAAAACCATTCTGAAGACTCATCAAAATCCTTCGTAGCTTTAAATAT
AAATCTATTATTGAACAGATCATACTTCACAAAAAATATAAATATATTTGATTCATTCACTTCATGAAAT
TGTCCTTCAACTTAACGTTTGAACGCAAGGTACCAAAACACAAAGAGGAACCTCATAGTCTCATGACCCT
TCCCCCACGGATTTGAAACTGAGAAGTGGTTTTATTGAGGAACTCAGCAAAATCTATAATCACCATATTT
GATTGAAAATCACATTAGTGCAGGAGACAGCAAAACAAAGCTTGATATCGAATTCCTGCAGCCCGGGGGA
TCCACTAGTTCTAGAGCGGCCGCCACCGCGGTGGAGCTCCAGCTTTTGTTCCCTTTAGTGAGGGTTAATT
CAAGTTTGTACAAAAAAGTTGAACGAGAAACGTAAAATGATATAAATATCAATATATTAAATTAGATTTT
GCATAAAAAACAGACTACATAATACTGTAAAACACAACATATGCAGTCACTATGAACCAACTACTTAGAT
GGTATTAGTGACCTGTAGAATTCGAGCTCTAGAGCTGCAGGGCGGCCGCGATATCCCCTATAGTGAGTCG
TATTACATGGTCATAGCTGTTTCCTGGCAGCTCTGGCCCGTGTCTCAAAATCTCTGATGTTACATTGCAC
AAGATAAAAATATATCATCATGAACAATAAAACTGTCTGCTTACATAAACAGTAATACAAGGGGTGTTAT
GAGCCATATTCAACGGGAAACGTCGAGGCCGCGATTAAATTCCAACATGGATGCTGATTTATATGGGTAT
AAATGGGCTCGCGATAATGTCGGGCAATCAGGTGCGACAATCTATCGCTTGTATGGGAAGCCCGATGCGC
CAGAGTTGTTTCTGAAACATGGCAAAGGTAGCGTTGCCAATGATGTTACAGATGAGATGGTCAGACTAAA
CTGGCTGACGGAATTTATGCCTCTTCCGACCATCAAGCATTTTATCCGTACTCCTGATGATGCATGGTTA
CTCACCACTGCGATCCCCGGAAAAACAGCATTCCAGGTATTAGAAGAATATCCTGATTCAGGTGAAAATA
TTGTTGATGCGCTGGCAGTGTTCCTGCGCCGGTTGCATTCGATTCCTGTTTGTAATTGTCCTTTTAACAG
CGATCGCGTATTTCGTCTCGCTCAGGCGCAATCACGAATGAATAACGGTTTGGTTGATGCGAGTGATTTT
GATGACGAGCGTAATGGCTGGCCTGTTGAACAAGTCTGGAAAGAAATGCATAAACTTTTGCCATTCTCAC
CGGATTCAGTCGTCACTCATGGTGATTTCTCACTTGATAACCTTATTTTTGACGAGGGGAAATTAATAGG
TTGTATTGATGTTGGACGAGTCGGAATCGCAGACCGATACCAGGATCTTGCCATCCTATGGAACTGCCTC
GGTGAGTTTTCTCCTTCATTACAGAAACGGCTTTTTCAAAAATATGGTATTGATAATCCTGATATGAATA
AATTGCAGTTTCATTTGATGCTCGATGAGTTTTTCTAATCAGAATTGGTTAATTGGTTGTAACACTGGCA
GAGCATTACGCTGACTTGACGGGACGGCGCAAGCTCATGACCAAAATCCCTTAACGTGAGTTACGCGTCG
TTCCACTGAGCGTCAGACCCCGTAGAAAAGATCAAAGGATCTTCTTGAGATCCTTTTTTTCTGCGCGTAA
TCTGCTGCTTGCAAACAAAAAAACCACCGCTACCAGCGGTGGTTTGTTTGCCGGATCAAGAGCTACCAAC
TCTTTTTCCGAAGGTAACTGGCTTCAGCAGAGCGCAGATACCAAATACTGTTCTTCTAGTGTAGCCGTAG
TTAGGCCACCACTTCAAGAACTCTGTAGCACCGCCTACATACCTCGCTCTGCTAATCCTGTTACCAGTGG
CTGCTGCCAGTGGCGATAAGTCGTGTCTTACCGGGTTGGACTCAAGACGATAGTTACCGGATAAGGCGCA
GCGGTCGGGCTGAACGGGGGGTTCGTGCACACAGCCCAGCTTGGAGCGAACGACCTACACCGAACTGAGA
TACCTACAGCGTGAGCTATGAGAAAGCGCCACGCTTCCCGAAGGGAGAAAGGCGGACAGGTATCCGGTAA
GCGGCAGGGTCGGAACAGGAGAGCGCACGAGGGAGCTTCCAGGGGGAAACGCCTGGTATCTTTATAGTCC
TGTCGGGTTTCGCCACCTCTGACTTGAGCGTCGATTTTTGTGATGCTCGTCAGGGGGGCGGAGCCTATGG
AAAAACGCCAGCAACGCGGCCTTTTTACGGTTCCTGGCCTTTTGCTGGCCTTTTGCTCACATGTTCTTTC
CTGCGTTATCCCCTGATTCTGTGGATAACCGTATTACCGCCTTTGAGTGAGCTGATACCGCTCGCCGCAG
CCGAACGACCGAGCGCAGCGAGTCAGTGAGCGAGGAAGCGGAAGAGCGCCCAATACGCAAACCGCCTCTC
CCCGCGCGTTGGCCGATTCATTAATGCAGCTG
Features (pLannotate 1.2.2; 14 found; start..end, strand, type, name):
     91..118     -  terminator     rrnB T2 terminator: transcription terminator T2 from the E. coli rrnB gene
    250..293     +  terminator     rrnB T1 terminator: Escherichia coli rrnB; transcription terminator T1 from the E. coli rrnB gene
    340..376     -  CDS            lacZα (fragment): LacZα fragment of β-galactosidase; lacZ fragment
    415..500     +  protein_bind   attL1 (fragment): mutant version of attL; recombination site for the Gateway® LR reaction LR Clonase™
    491..511     +  protein_bind   attB4: mutant version of attB; core recombination site for the Gateway® BP reaction BP Clonase™
    513..531     +  promoter       T7 promoter: promoter for bacteriophage T7 RNA polymerase
    540..560     -  misc_feature   MCS (fragment): pBluescript multiple cloning site
   2418..2489    -  misc_feature   MCS (fragment): pBluescript multiple cloning site
   2502..2520    -  promoter       T3 promoter: promoter for bacteriophage T3 RNA polymerase
   2521..2644    +  protein_bind   attR1: mutant version of attR; recombination site for the Gateway® LR reaction LR Clonase™
   2717..2735    -  promoter       T7 promoter: promoter for bacteriophage T7 RNA polymerase
   2869..3678    +  CDS            KanR: aminoglycoside phosphotransferase; aph(3')-Ia; confers resistance to kanamycin in bacteria or G418 (Geneticin®) in eukaryotes
   3825..4413    +  rep_origin     ori: high-copy-number ColE1/pMB1/pBR322/pUC origin of replication
   4596..36      +  CDS            lacI (fragment) (across the origin): lac repressor; lacI; The lac repressor binds to the lac operator to inhibit transcription in E. coli. This inhibition can be relieved by adding lactose or isopropyl-β-D-thiogalactopyranoside (IPTG).
