[The description below was written by a language model from this plasmid's Addgene catalogue record and pLannotate feature annotations shown in this document.]
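Description:
p5E mpeg1 is a 5′ entry clone for multisite Gateway assembly, built on the pDONR P4-P1R backbone and carrying the zebrafish (D. rerio) mpeg1 promoter as its insert. It is a bacterial cloning plasmid rather than an expression vector in its own right. It replicates in E. coli from a high-copy ColE1/pUC-type origin and is selected with kanamycin through an aph(3′)-Ia resistance gene. rrnB T1/T2 terminators sit upstream of the recombination cassette to insulate it from read-through transcription.

The promoter fragment was inserted by restriction cloning between XhoI and HindIII. In the feature tables it corresponds to the unannotated stretch of roughly 1.9 kb lying between two pBluescript-derived polylinker remnants, which are themselves bracketed by T7 and T3 phage promoters. This block is flanked by Gateway recombination sites: an attL-type site containing an attB4 core on one side (labelled an attL1 fragment by the software, though it is what would be expected for attL4 in this backbone) and attR1 on the other. In an LR reaction these sites place the promoter upstream of a middle-entry coding sequence and a 3′ entry element in a destination vector. The short lacZα and lacI hits are backbone remnants with no evident function.

The stated purpose is macrophage-specific labelling: mpeg1 regulatory sequence drives expression in zebrafish macrophages, so the clone serves as a modular part for building transgenes such as fluorescent reporters in that lineage. No reporter is present in this plasmid. The two sequence records differ in length (4,652 versus 4,324 nt), but they show the same arrangement of features across the insert, marker and origin. The extra annotations in the longer record are confined to backbone sequence.
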