Addgene plasmid #135199: p5E mpeg1
Purpose: Macrophage specific label
Depositing lab: David Tobin. Depositing organization: Duke University. Publication: Interception of host angiogenic signalling limits mycobacterial growth. Oehlers SH, Cronan MR, Scott NR, Thomas MI, Okuda KS, Walton EM, Beerman RW, Crosier PS, Tobin DM. Nature. 2015 Jan 29;517(7536):612-5. doi: 10.1038/nature13967. Epub 2014 Nov 24. PubMed 25470057.
Backbone
  Vector backbone: pDONR-p4-p1r
  Backbone manufacturer: thermofischer
  Vector type: Synthetic Biology
Growth in bacteria
  Bacterial resistance: Kanamycin, 50 μg/mL
  Growth temperature: 37°C
  Growth strain: DH5alpha
  Copy number: High Copy
Gene/Insert
  Gene/Insert name: mpeg1 promoter
  Species: D. rerio (zebrafish)
  Promoter: mpeg1
  Cloning method: Restriction Enzyme; 5′ cloning site XhoI (unknown if destroyed); 3′ cloning site HindIII (unknown if destroyed)
Terms and licenses: Academic/Nonprofit Terms; Industry Terms: Not Available to Industry
How to cite: p5E mpeg1 was a gift from David Tobin (Addgene plasmid # 135199 ; http://n2t.net/addgene:135199 ; RRID:Addgene_135199)
