>Addgene plasmid #135199 | p5E mpeg1 | depositor partial sequence | sequence record 260123 | MPEG promoter
TTGTTGGAGCACATCTGACATCTGAAATTATTTGAAAGCAGCAGAAATGTTTTTACAGCTATTACAAAAT
TTACTTAACAAGAATCCTTTAAAATATGACAATTTATTGCCAATAATTTACAGTAAGTTTTGCAGTACTT
TAATATTACAAATTATACAACTGTGCTGGCACACAAAAAATAACTTAATCCAGCACAACAACAACAACAA
CAACTACAAAAAGCATATTTCCTTTTGCTTTTTCTTGTTCACTCAACTTTTGGAAACATCAACTGCACTG
ACCTAAAATTATACAGTATGTCAGTAATACAAAAACACTTAGTTAGGTTAACATAAGATTATTAGTTTTC
TGGAGAGGTGAACTACTCTGTAAGAAACCTTTTTAAGTTGTGCCAACTAAACATTTTTATCAGCAGAACT
ACAATGCTTGATGAGTGAACAAAAAAACAAACAAACCTTATTTCCTTTTGTTTTTTCTTGTGTACTTAAC
ATTTTTTTCACCTTTATTTGAAACGACAGTAGGGAGTATGGACAGGAAAGTGTTGGGAGAGGAGAGGGAT
GAGCATAGAACCAGGAGGTAGGAATCAAACTCAGGTCACTATGAACACCGGAGTGCCAGGTGTCAACACA
CTAACCACTACACCATCAACTCCAACATTTACTTGAAAACATCAGTTGAGTGAACAAAAAACTCTTGTGG
AAATTGGTACTGAGAAATAATACATTATCACAACAAACAAAACAGAGACAAATGTTAACAAAACAATTAT
TAGAAACAGAATTAGAAACCGGACAGGAGGTAAAACAATAATGATAAACAAGACAAGGATCAAAACATGG
CAGGACAAAGACAGTTTTTTGTTCACTCAACCTCAGATATTTTAGGTCAGTGCAACTGATGTTTACAAAG
GTTGTATGCATGTCAACACCAATGGTGTAGTGATTAGTGTGTTGACACAAGGCACTCCAGTGTTCACACT
GATGCTGGTTTGATTCCCACATCGATGTCCTTTGCTAATCCTGCCTCTCTCCCCATGCTTTCCTGTCTAT
ACTCTCTACTGTTGTGTCAATTAAAGGTGAAAAAAGTTAAGCACAAAAGAAAAATCTAAGGATATAAGGA
TTATGTTTTTTTTTGTTCACTCAAAATCAGGCATTCCAGTTCTGCAGACAAAAAATGTTCAGTTGGCACA
ACTTAAAAAGTTTTGTTACAGAGTAGTTCACCTCTCCAGAAAACTAATAATCTTATGTTAACCCAACTAA
ATGTTTTTACTGAAAAATAATTGAATGTCAGTGCAGCTGATGTTTTTTTAAAAGTGGAGAGAACAAAAAA
AGTGAAAGGAAATAAGGATTCATTGTTGTACCGACTTATTTTTTTGAAGAAAATTCTGCTATAGGGCTTT
CATGATCCCCTATGCTCACAGCAGTTTTAGGAGATGCTTATAATAAAGAGGATTTGAAAAACCTGCTAAT
CTTGTACATTTCTAAAACAAGAAGCCAACCAATTTCAATTCCTCCTCTTTCAAAGCCAATGGAAAATTTA
AAACGCACAGTCTCTTGCGTCATCAAAACCATTCTGAAGACTCATCAAAATCCTTCGTAGCTTTAAATAT
AAATCTATTATTGAACAGATCATACTTCACAAAAAATATAAATATATTTGATTCATTCACTTCATGAAAT
TGTCCTTCAACTTAACGTTTGAACGCAAGGTACCAAAACACAAAGAGGAACCTCATAGTCTCATGACCCT
TCCCCCACGGATTTGAAACTGAGAAGTGGTTTTATTGAGGAACTCAGCAAAATCTATAATCACCATATTT
GATTGAAAATCACATTAGTGCAGGAGACAGCAAAACA
